>Addgene plasmid #24241 | pCDNA3 Flag BimL (AAA) | addgene partial sequence | sequence record 30541 | 24241 with CMV-F
TAGCAGAGCTCTCTGGCTACTAGCAGAACCCACTGGCTTACTGGCTTATCGAAATTAATACGACTCCCCT
TTTGGGAGACCCAAGCTTACGGCAGCCAACATGGACTATAAGGACGATGATGACAAAGGATCCGCAAAGC
AACCTTCTGATGTAAGTTCTGAGTGTGACCGAGAAGGTAGACAATTGCAGCCTGCGGAGAGGCCTCCCCA
GCTCAGACCTGGGGCCCCTACCTCCCTACAGACAGAGCCACAAGACAGGGCCCCAGCACCCATGAGTTGT
GACAAATCAACACAAGCCCCAGCTCCTCCTTGCCAGGCCTTCAACCACTATCTCAGTGCAATGGCTTCCA
TGAGGCAGGCTGAACCTGCAGATATGCGCCCAGAGATATGGATCGCCCAAGAGTTGCGGCGTATCGGAGA
CGAGTTTAACGCTTACTATGCAAGGAGGGTATTTTTGAATAATTACCAAGCAGCCGAAGACCACCCACGA
ATGGTTATCTTACGACTGTTACGTTACATTGTCCGCCTGGTGTGGAGAATGCATTGAGAATTCTGCAGAT
ATCCATCACACTGGCGGCCGCTCGAGCATGCATCTANAGGGCCCTATTCTATAGTGTCACCTAAATGCTA
GAGCTCGCTGATCAGCCTCGACTGTGCCTTCTAGTTGCCAGCCATCTGTTGTTTGCCCCTCCCCCGTGCC
NTCCTTGACCCTGGAATGTGCCACTCCCACTGTCCTTTCCTAATAA
