[The description below was written by a language model from this plasmid's Addgene catalogue record.]
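Description:
pCDNA3 Flag BimL (AAA) is a mammalian expression plasmid built on the pcDNA3 backbone (about 5.4 kb without insert). It carries a roughly 458 bp insert encoding the L isoform of human Bim (BCL2L11, BCL2-like 11), a pro-apoptotic BH3-only member of the Bcl2 family. The insert sits between HindIII and EcoRI sites, both of which remain intact. A Flag epitope is fused to the N terminus of the protein, so it can be detected or immunoprecipitated with anti-Flag antibodies. The plasmid is maintained at high copy in E. coli under ampicillin selection. No feature table accompanies the record. However, pcDNA3 as a standard vector drives inserts from the CMV immediate-early promoter with a downstream polyadenylation signal, and it carries a neomycin resistance cassette for G418 selection of stable mammalian lines. T7 and SP6 promoters flank the polylinker, consistent with the sequencing primers listed in the record.

The defining feature of this construct is its triple alanine substitution: Ser44, Thr56 and Ser58 are each changed to alanine, which gives the "AAA" name. These changes remove hydroxyl-bearing residues that could accept phosphate, producing a non-phosphorylatable form of BimL. The associated publication concerns JNK phosphorylation of Bim-related proteins and the resulting Bax-dependent apoptosis. This suggests the mutant is meant as a phosphorylation-defective comparator to wild-type Flag-BimL in transfection experiments that test whether modification at these sites is needed for Bim's pro-apoptotic activity. The record does not explicitly describe the individual sites as JNK targets, so that reading rests on the publication title.
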