Addgene plasmid #24241: pCDNA3 Flag BimL (AAA)
Depositing lab: Roger Davis. Depositing organization: University of Massachusetts, Worcester. Publication: JNK phosphorylation of Bim-related members of the Bcl2 family induces Bax-dependent apoptosis. Lei K, Davis RJ. Proc Natl Acad Sci U S A. 2003 Mar 4. 100(5):2432-7. 10.1073/pnas.0438011100 PubMed 12591950.
Backbone
  Vector backbone: pcDNA3
  Backbone manufacturer: invitrogen
  Backbone size w/o insert (bp): 5446
  Vector type: Mammalian Expression
Growth in bacteria
  Bacterial resistance: Ampicillin, 100 μg/mL
  Growth temperature: 37°C
  Growth strain: DH5alpha
  Copy number: High Copy
Gene/Insert
  Gene/Insert name: Bim L(AAA) (alt name: BCL2-like 11)
  Species: H. sapiens (human)
  Insert size (bp): 458
  Mutation: changed Serine 44 to Alanine changed Threonine 56 to Alanine changed Serine 58 to Alanine
  GenBank ID: AF032458
  Entrez Gene: BCL2L11 (a.k.a. BAM, BIM, BOD)
  Tag / fusion protein: Flag (N terminal on insert)
  Cloning method: Restriction Enzyme; 5′ cloning site Hind III (not destroyed); 3′ cloning site EcoRI (not destroyed)
  Sequencing primers: 5′ T7; 3′ SP6
Terms and licenses: Academic/Nonprofit Terms; Industry Terms: Not Available to Industry
How to cite: pCDNA3 Flag BimL (AAA) was a gift from Roger Davis (Addgene plasmid # 24241 ; http://n2t.net/addgene:24241 ; RRID:Addgene_24241)
